>Addgene plasmid #230928 | pAAVone-AAV9-CMV-eGFP | addgene full sequence | sequence record 458358 | Addgene NGS Result
CTGCGCGCTCGCTCGCTCACTGAGGCCGCCCGGGCGTCGGGCGACCTTTGGTCGCCCGGCCTCAGTGAGC
GAGCGAGCGCGCAGAGAGGGAGTGGCCAACTCCATCACTAGGGGTTCCTGCGGCCGCACGCGTACATTGA
TTATTGACTAGTTATTAATAGTAATCAATTACGGGGTCATTAGTTCATAGCCCATATATGGAGTTCCGCG
TTACATAACTTACGGTAAATGGCCCGCCTGGCTGACCGCCCAACGACCCCCGCCCATTGACGTCAATAAT
GACGTATGTTCCCATAGTAACGCCAATAGGGACTTTCCATTGACGTCAATGGGTGGAGTATTTACGGTAA
ACTGCCCACTTGGCAGTACATCAAGTGTATCATATGCCAAGTACGCCCCCTATTGACGTCAATGACGGTA
AATGGCCCGCCTGGCATTATGCCCAGTACATGACCTTATGGGACTTTCCTACTTGGCAGTACATCTACGT
ATTAGTCATCGCTATTACCATGGTGATGCGGTTTTGGCAGTACATCAATGGGCGTGGATAGCGGTTTGAC
TCACGGGGATTTCCAAGTCTCCACCCCATTGACGTCAATGGGAGTTTGTTTTGGCACCAAAATCAACGGG
ACTTTCCAAAATGTCGTAACAACTCCGCCCCATTGACGCAAATGGGCGGTAGGCGTGTACGGTGGGAGGT
CTATATAAGCACCTGCGTAAGTTTAGTCTTTTTGTCTTTTATTTCAGGTCCCGGATCCGGTGGTGGTGCA
AATCAAAGAACTGCTCCTCAGTGGATGTTGCCTTTACTTCTAGGCGCGCCACCATGGTGAGCAAGGGCGA
GGAGCTGTTCACCGGGGTGGTGCCCATCCTGGTCGAGCTGGACGGCGACGTAAACGGCCACAAGTTCAGC
GTGTCCGGCGAGGGCGAGGGCGATGCCACCTACGGCAAGCTGACCCTGAAGTTCATCTGCACCACCGGCA
AGCTGCCCGTGCCCTGGCCCACCCTCGTGACCACCCTGACCTACGGCGTGCAGTGCTTCAGCCGCTACCC
CGACCACATGAAGCAGCACGACTTCTTCAAGTCCGCCATGCCCGAAGGCTACGTCCAGGAGCGCACCATC
TTCTTCAAGGACGACGGCAACTACAAGACCCGCGCCGAGGTGAAGTTCGAGGGCGACACCCTGGTGAACC
GCATCGAGCTGAAGGGCATCGACTTCAAGGAGGACGGCAACATCCTGGGGCACAAGCTGGAGTACAACTA
CAACAGCCACAACGTCTATATCATGGCCGACAAGCAGAAGAACGGCATCAAGGTGAACTTCAAGATCCGC
CACAACATCGAGGACGGCAGCGTGCAGCTCGCCGACCACTACCAGCAGAACACCCCCATCGGCGACGGCC
CCGTGCTGCTGCCCGACAACCACTACCTGAGCACCCAGTCCGCCCTGAGCAAAGACCCCAACGAGAAGCG
CGATCACATGGTCCTGCTGGAGTTCGTGACCGCCGCCGGGATCACTCTCGGCATGGACGAGCTGTACAAG
TAACGTACGGATATCAAGCTTATCGATAATCAACCTCTGGATTACAAAATTTGTGAAAGATTGACTGGTA
TTCTTAACTATGTTGCTCCTTTTACGCTATGTGGATACGCTGCTTTAATGCCTTTGTATCATGCTATTGC
TTCCCGTATGGCTTTCATTTTCTCCTCCTTGTATAAATCCTGGTTGCTGTCTCTTTATGAGGAGTTGTGG
CCCGTTGTCAGGCAACGTGGCGTGGTGTGCACTGTGTTTGCTGACGCAACCCCCACTGGTTGGGGCATTG
CCACCACCTGTCAGCTCCTTTCCGGGACTTTCGCTTTCCCCCTCCCTATTGCCACGGCGGAACTCATCGC
CGCCTGCCTTGCCCGCTGCTGGACAGGGGCTCGGCTGTTGGGCACTGACAATTCCGTGGTGTTGTCGGGG
AAATCATCGTCCTTTCCTTGGCTGCTCGCCTATGTTGCCACCTGGATTCTGCGCGGGACGTCCTTCTGCT
ACGTCCCTTCGGCCCTCAATCCAGCGGACCTTCCTTCCCGCGGCCTGCTGCCGGCTCTGCGGCCTCTTCC
GCGTCTTCGCCTTCGCCCTCAGACGAGTCGGATCTCCCTTTGGGCCGCCTCCCCGCATCGATACCGAGCG
CTGCTCGAGAGATCTACGGGTGGCATCCCTGTGACCCCTCCCCAGTGCCTCTCCTGGCCCTGGAAGTTGC
CACTCCAGTGCCCACCAGCCTTGTCCTAATAAAATTAAGTTGCATCATTTTGTCTGACTAGGTGTCCTTC
TATAATATTATGGGGTGGAGGGGGGTGGTATGGAGCAAGGGGCAAGTTGGGAAGACAACCTGTAGGGCCT
GCGGGGTCTATTGGGAACCAAGCTGGAGTGCAGTGGCACAATCTTGGCTCACTGCAATCTCCGCCTCCTG
GGTTCAAGCGATTCTCCTGCCTCAGCCTCCCGAGTTGTTGGGATTCCAGGCATGCATGACCAGGCTCAGC
TAATTTTTGTTTTTTTGGTAGAGACGGGGTTTCACCATATTGGCCAGGCTGGTCTCCAACTCCTAATCTC
AGGTGATCTACCCACCTTGGCCTCCCAAATTGCTGGGATTACAGGCGTGAACCACTGCTCCCTTCCCTGT
CCTTTTAATTAAAGGAACCCCTAGTGATGGAGTTGGCCACTCCCTCTCTGCGCGCTCGCTCGCTCACTGA
GGCCGGGCGACCAAAGGTCGCCCGACGCCCGGGCTTTGCCCGGGCGGCCTCAGTGAGCGAGCGAGCGCGC
AGCTGCCAACCGGTGTCGACGTAATCCGTAGATGTACCTGGACATCCAGGTGATGCCGGCGGCGGTGGTG
GAGGCGCGCGGAAAGTCGCGGACGCGGTTCCAGATGTTGCGCAGCGGCAAAAAGTGCTCCATGGTCGGGA
CGCTCTGGCCGGTGAGGCGTGCGCAGTCGTTGACGCTCTAGACCGTGCAAAAGGAGAGCCTGTAAGCGGG
CACTCTTCCGTGGTCTGGTGGATAAATTCGCAAGGGTATCATGGCGGACGACCGGGGTTCGAACCCCGGA
TCCGGCCGTCCGCCGTGATCCATGCGGTTACCGCCCGCGTGTCGAACCCAGGTGTGCGACGTCAGACAAC
GGGGGAGCGCTCCTTTTGGCTTCCTTCCAGGCGCGGCGGCTGCTGCGCTAGCTTTTTTGGCCACTGGCCG
CGCGCGGCGTAAGCGGTTAGGCTGGAAAGCGAAAGCATTAAGTGGCTCGCTCCCTGTAGCCGGAGGGTTA
TTTTCCAAGGGTTGAGTCGCAGGACCCCCGGTTCGAGTCTCGGGCCGGCCGGACTGCGGCGAACGGGGGT
TTGCCTCCCCGTCATGCAAGACCCCGCTTGCAAATTCCTCCGGAAACAGGGACGAGCCCCTTTTTTGCTT
TTCCCAGATGCATCCGGTGCTGCGGCAGATGCGCCCCCCTCCTCAGCAGCGGCAAGAGCAAGAGCAGCGG
CAGACATGCAGGGCACCCTCCCCTTCTCCTACCGCGTCAGGAGGGGCAACATCCTACATCGATAGATCTG
CAGAATTCGGCTTGGCGGCTGCGCGTTCAAACCTCCCGCTTCAAAATGGAGACCCTGCGTGCTCACTCGG
GCTTAAATACCCAGCGTGACCACATGGTGTCGCAAAATGTCGCAAAACACTCACGTGACCTCTAATACAG
GACCTCTAGAGCATGGCTACGTAGATAAGTAGCATGGCGGGTTAATCATTAACTACAAAGCCGAATTCCA
GCACACTGGCGGCCGTTACTAGTGGATCCTAGAGCATGGAAACTAGATAAGAAAGAAATACGCAGAGACC
AAAGTTCAACTGAAACGAATTAAACGGTTTATTGATTAACAAGCGATCGTTATTACAGATTACGAGTCAG
GTATCTGGTGCCAATGGGGCGGGGTTCACTATATACACCTTCAGTATTAACAGCAAATTCAACATTATTA
GACTTGTAATAGTTGGAAGTGTACTGGATCTCCGGGTTCCAGCGCTTGCTGTTTTCCTTCTGCAGCTCCC
ACTCGATCTCCACGCTGACTTGGCCAGTAGAATACTGGGTGATGAAAGAGTTCAGCTTGTCCTTGTTGAA
GGCCGTTGGAGGATCCGCAGGTACAGGTGTGTTTTTGATGAGGATCTGAGGAGGCGGGTGCTTCATTCCA
AACCCTCCCATCAGCGGAGAAGGGTGAAAGTTGCCGTCCGTGTGAGGAATTTTGGCCCAAATGGGTCCTT
GCAGGTACACATCTCTGTCCTGCCAAACCATACCCGGAAGTATTCCTTGGTTTTGAACCCAGCCGGTCTG
CGCCTGTGCTTGGGCACTCTGGTGGTTTGTGGCCACTTGTCCATAGGACTCCGTTGCTACCGGGTTAGTA
GTTTTAATTTCTTCTTCGTTGGTTATCATGACTTTGTCCGCATCCACGTTGTCTCTTCCAGTTCCTTGTT
TGCCAAAAATTAAAGATCCAGACAAAGGAAAGAAACGGTCCTCTCCTTCTTTGTGGCTGGCCATAGCAGG
TCCAGGATTCATCAAGCTATTACGTCCATTGAGAGCCCAAGAAGAAGCTCCAGGCCAAGCAAATTCGCTG
TTGTTGTTTTGAGTCACAGTGGTTGAGACACGTTGTTGTCGGTAGCTGGGTCCAGGTATGTAGTTTCTTC
CCTGGACAGCCATGTTGCTGGGTCCGGCCACACTGAATTTTAGCGTTTGTTGATTCTGTCCAGAACCGTT
AATAGTCTTTGAGAGATAGTACAAGTATTGGTCGATGAGTGGATTCATTAGTCGGTCCAGGCTTTGGCTG
TGAGCGTAGCTGCTATGGAAAGGTACGTTCTCAAACTCGTAGCTGAACTGGAAGTTGTTACCCGTTCTTA
GCATTTGCGACGGGAAATATTCCAGGCAGTAAAAGGACGAACGACCCACGGCCTGGCTTCCATCATTAAG
CGTCAGATACCCGTACTGAGGAATCATGAAAACGTCCGCTGGGAACGGCGGGAGGCAGCCCTCGTGAGCC
GACCCGAGCACGTACGGGAGCTGATAGTCTGAGTCCGTGAAGACCTGGACCGTGCTGGTAAGGTTATTGG
CGATGGTCTTGACTCCATTGTTGTCCGTAACCTCTTTGACCTGAATGTTGAAGAGCTTGAAGTTGAGTCG
CTTAGGCCGGAATCCCCAGTTGTTGTTGATGAGTCGCTGCCAGTCACGTGGTGAGAAGTGGCAGTGGAAT
CTGTTGAAGTCAAAATACCCCCAGGGGGTGCTGTAGCCGAAGTAGGCGTTGTCATTTGAAGATCCTCCAG
ATGTGCTGTTGGAGATTTGCTTGTAGAGGTGATTGTTGTAGGTGGGCAGGGCCCAGGTTCGGGTGCTGGT
GGTGATGACTCTGTCCCCCAGCCATTGGGAATCGCAATGCCAATTTCCCGAGGAACTACCCACTCCATCG
GCACCTTCGTTATTGTCTGCCACTGGTGCGCCACCACCTGAAGCCATTGTAAGAGATCCCACACCTGAGG
GGGCTGCGGGAGGTTCTCCGATTGGTTGAGGGTCTGGGACTGACTCTGTGTCGCCAGTCTGACCGAAATT
GAGTCTCTTTTTAGCGGGCTGTGCACCCGATTTGCCAATACCCGCGGAGGAGTCCGGTTCCTGAGGAGAC
TGCTCTACAGGCCTCTTCTTTCCAGGAGCCGTCTTAGCCGCTTCCTCAACCAGACCAAGAGGTTCAAGAA
GCCTCTTTTTGGCCTGGAAGACTGCTCGCCCGAGGTTGCCCCCAAAAGACGTATCTTCTTTGAGCCGCTC
CTGGAACTCGGCGTCGGCGTGGTTGTACTTGAGGTACGGGTTGTCTCCGGCCTTGAGCTGCTGGTCGTAG
GCCTTGTCGTGCTCGAGGGCCGCCGCGTCTGCTGCGTTGACCGGCTCCCCCTTGTCGAGTCCGTTGCCGG
GTCCAAGGTATTTGTAACCCGGAAGCACAAGACCTCGAGCGTTGTCTTGATGTTGTTGATTTGCCTTGGG
TTGAGGGGCTCCAGGTTTCAAAGCCCACCACTCGCGAATTCCTTCACTAAGGTTGTCCTCGAGCCAATCT
GGAAGATAACCATCGGCAGCCATACCTGATTTAAATCATTTATTGTTCAAAGATGCAGTCATCCAAATCC
ACATTGACCAGATCGCAGGCAGTGCAAGCGTCTGGCACCTTTCCCATGATATGATGAATGTAGCACAGTT
TCTGATACGCCTTTTTGACGACAGAAACGGGTTGAGATTCTGACACGGGAAAGCACTCTAAACAGTCTTT
CTGTCCGTGAGTGAAGCAGATATTTGAATTCTGATTCATTCTCTCGCATTGTCTGCAGGGAAACAGCATC
AGATTCATGCCCACGTGACGAGAACATTTGTTTACGTACCTGTCTGCGTAGTTGATCGAAGCTTCCGCGT
CTGACGTCGATGGCTGCGCAACTGACTCGCGCACCCGTTTGGGCTCACTTATATCTGCGTCACTGGGGGC
GGGTCTTTTCTTGGCTCCACCCTTTTTGACGTAGAATTCATGCTCCACCTCAACCACGTGATCCTTTGCC
CACCGGAAAAAGTCTTTGACTTCCTGCTTGGTGACCTTCCCAAAGTCATGATCCAGACGGCGGGTGAGTT
CAAATTTGAACATCCGGTCTTGCAACGGCTGCTGGTGTTCGAAGGTCGTTGAGTTCCCGTCAATCACGGC
GCACATGTTGGTGTTGGAGGTGACGATCACGGGAGTCGGGTCTATCTGGGCCGAGGACTTGCATTTCTGG
TCCACGCGCACCTTGCTTCCTCCGAGAATGGCTTTGGCCGACTCCACGACCTTGGCGGTCATCTTCCCCT
CCTCCCACCAGATCACCATCTTGTCGACACAGTCGTTGAAGGGAAAGTTCTCATTGGTCCAGTTTACGCA
CCCGTAGAAGGGCACAGTGTGGGCTATGGCCTCCGCGATGTTGGTCTTCCCGGTAGTTGCAGGCCCAAAC
AGCCAGATGGTGTTCCTCTTGCCGAACTTTTTCGTGGCCCATCCCAGAAAGACGGAAGCCGCATATTGGG
GATCGTACCCGTTTAGTTCCAAAATTTTATAAATCCGATTGCTGGAAATGTCCTCCACGGGCTGCTGGCC
CACCAGGTAGTCGGGGGCGGTTTTAGTCAGGCTCATAATCTTTCCCGCATTGTCCAAGGCAGCCTTGATT
TGGGACCGCGAGTTGGAGGCCGCATTGAAGGAGATGTATGAGGCCTGGTCCTCCTGGATCCACTGCTTCT
CCGAGGTAATCCCCTTGTCCACGAGCCACCCGACCAGCTCCATGTACCTGGCTGAAGTTTTTGATCTGAT
CACCGGCGCATCAGAATTGGGATTCTGATTCTCTTTGTTCTGCTCCTGCGTCTGCGACACGTGCGTCAGA
TGCTGCGCCACCAACCGTTTACGCTCCGTGAGATTCAAACAGGCGCTTAAATACTGTTCCATATTAGTCC
ACGCCCACTGGAGCTCAGGCTGGGTTTTGGGGAGCAAGTAATTGGGGATGTAGCACTCATCCACCACCTT
GTTCCCGCCTCCGGCGCCATTTCTGGTCTTTGTGACCGCGAACCAGTTTGGCAAAGTCGGCTCGATCCCG
CGGTAAATTCTCTGAATCAGTTTTTCGCGAATCTGACTCAGGAAACGTCCCAAAACCATGGATTTCACCC
CGGTGGTTTCCACGAGCACGTGCATGTGGAAGTAGCTCTCTCCCTTCTCAAATTGCACAAAGAAAAGAGC
CTCCGGTGCCTTACTCACACGGCGCCATTCCGTCAGAAAGTCGCGCTGCAGCTTCTCGGCCACGGTCAGG
GGTGCCTGCTCAATCAGATTCAGATCCATGTCAGAATCTGGCGGCAACTCCCATTCCTTCTCGGCCACCC
AGTTCACAAAGCTGTCAGAAATGCCGGGCAGATGCTCGTCAAGGTCGCTGGGGACCTTAATCACAATCTC
GTAAAACCCCGGCATGGCGGCTGCTCGTTCAAATTTCGCGGTCAAAATGGAGGTTGCATCCTGCTCGCTC
ACTCGGCCATATATACCTCAGCGTGACCACATGGTGTCGCAAAATGTCGCAAAACACTCACGTTGACCTC
TAATACAGGACCGCGGCCGCTCTAGTGAATCCACAGAAACTAGCGAGGTAAGCACTTACTCTATGTCTTT
TACATGGTCCTGGGAAAGTGGAAAATACACCACTGAAACTTTTGCTACCAACTCTTACACCTTCTCCTAC
ATTGCCCAGGAATAAAGAATCGTGAACCTGTTGCATGTTATGTTTCAACGTGTTTATTTTTCAATTGCAG
AAAATTTCAAGTCATTTTTCATTCAGTAGTATAGCCCCACCACCACATAGCTTATATTGATCACCGTACC
TTAATCAAACTCACAGAACCCTAGTATTCAACCTGCCACCTCCCTCCCAACACACAGAGTACACAGTCCT
TTCTCCCCGGCTGGCCTTAAAAAGCATCATATCATGGGTAACAGACATATTCTTAGGTGTTATATTCCAC
ACGGTTTCCTGTCGAGCCAAACGCTCATCAGTGATATTAATAAACTCCCCGGGCAGCTCGCTTAAGTTCA
TGTCGCTGTCCAGCTGCTGAGCCACAGGCTGCTGTCCAACTTGCGGTTGCTCAACGGGCGGCGAAGGGGA
AGTCCATGCCTACATGGGGGTAGAGCCATAATCGTGCATCAGGATAGGGCGGTGGTGCTGCAGCAGCGCG
CGAATAAACTGCTGCCGCCGCCGCTCCGTCCTGCAGGAATACAACATGGCAGTGGTCTCCTCAGCGATGA
TTCGCACCGCCCGCAGCATGAGACGCCTTGTCCTCCGGGCACAGCAGCGCACCCTGATCTCACTTAAATC
AGCACAGTAACTGCAGCACAGCACCACAATATTGTTCAAAATCCCACAGTGCAAGGCGCTGTATCCAAAG
CTCATGGCGGGGACCACAGAACCCACGTGGCCATCATACCACAAGCGCAGGTAGATTAAGTGGCGACCCC
TCATAAACACGCTGGACATAAACATTACCTCTTTTGGCATGTTGTAATTCACCACCTCCCGGTACCATAT
AAACCTCTGATTAAACATGGCGCCATCCACCACCATCCTAAACCAGCTGGCCAAAACCTGCCCGCCGGCT
ATGCACTGCAGGGAACCGGGACTGGAACAATGACAGTGGAGAGCCCAGGACTCGTAACCATGGATCATCA
TGCTCGTCATGATATCAATGTTGGCACAACACAGGCACACGTGCATACACTTCCTCAGGATTACAAGCTC
CTCCCGCGTCAGAACCATATCCCAGGGAACAACCCATTCCTGAATCAGCGTAAATCCCACACTGCAGGGA
AGACCTCGCACGTAACTCACGTTGTGCATTGTCAAAGTGTTACATTCGGGCAGCAGCGGATGATCCTCCA
GTATGGTAGCGCGGGTCTCTGTCTCAAAAGGAGGTAGGCGATCCCTACTGTACGGAGTGCGCCGAGACAA
CCGAGATCGTGTTGGTCGTAGTGTCATGCCAAATGGAACGCCGGACGTAGTCATATTTCCTGAAGCAAAA
CCAGGTGCGGGCGTGACAAACAGATCTGCGTCTCCGGTCTCGTCGCTTAGCTCGCTCTGTGTAGTAGTTG
TAGTATATCCACTCTCTCAAAGCATCCAGGCGCCTAGGCAAAATAGCACCCTCCCGCTCCAGAACAACAT
ACAGCGCTTCCACAGCGGCAGCCATAACAGTCAGCCTTACCAGTAAAAAAACCTATTAAAAAACACCACT
CGACACGGCACCAGCTCAATCAGTCACAGTGTAAAAAGGGCCAAGTACAGAGCGAGTATATATAGGACTA
AAAAATGACGTAACGGTTAAAGTCCACAAAAAACACCCAGAAAACCGCACGCGAACCTACGCCCAGAAAC
GAAAGCCAAAAAACCCACAACTTCCTCAAATCTTCACTTCCGTTTTCCCACGATACGTCACTTCCCATTT
TAAAAAAACTACAATTCCCAATACATGCAAGTTACTCCGCCCTAAAACGCCCGGGCGACCGCACCCTGTG
ACGAAAGCCGCCCGCAAGCTGCGCCCCTGAGTTAGTCATCTGAACTTCGGCCTGGGCGTCTCTGGGAAGT
ACCACAGTGGTGGGAGCGGGACTTTCCTGGTACACCAGGGCAGCGGGCCAACTACGGGGATTAAGGTTAT
TACGAGGTGTGGTGGTAATAGCCGCCTGTTCGAGGAGAATTCGGTTTCGGTGGGCGCGGATTCCGTTGAC
CCGGGATATCATGTGGGGTCCCGCGCTCATGTAGTTTATTCGGGTTGAGTAGTCTTGGGCAGCTCCAGCC
GCAAGTCCCATTTGTGGCTGGTAACTCCACATGTAGGGCGTGGGAATTTCCTTGCTCATAATGGCGCTGA
CGACAGGTGCTGGCGCCGGGTGTGGCCGCTGGAGATGACGTAGTTTTCGCGCTTAAATTTGAGAAAGGGC
GCGAAACTAGTCCTTAAGAGTCAGCGCGCAGTATTTGCTGAAGAGAGCCTCCGCGTCTTCCAGCGTGCGC
CGAAGCTGATCTTCGCTTTTGTGATACAGGCAGCTGCGGGTGAGGGAGCGCAGAGACCTGTTTTTTATTT
TCAGCTCTTGTTCTTGGCCCCTGCTTTGTTGAAATATAGCATACAGAGTGGGAAAAATCCTATTTCTAAG
CTCGCGGGTCGATACGGGTTCGTTGGGCGCCAGACGCAGCGCTCCTCCTCCTGCTGCTGCCGCCGCTGTG
GATTTCTTGGGCTTTGTCAGAGTCTTGCTATCCGGTCGCCTTTGCTTCTGTGTGACCGCTGCTGTTGCTG
CCGCTGCCGCTGCCGCCGGTGCAGTAGGGGCTGTAGAGATGACGGTAGTAATGCAGGATGTTACGGGGGA
AGGCCACGCCGTGATGGTAGAGAAGAAAGCGGCGGGCGAAGGAGATGTTGCCCCCACAGTCTTGCAAGCA
AGCAACTATGGCGTTCTTGTGCCCGCGCCACGAGCGGTAGCCTTGGCGCTGTTGTTGCTCTTGGGCTAAC
GGCGGCGGCTGCTTAGACTTACCGGCCCTGGTTCCAGTGGTGTCCCATCTACGGTTGGGTCGGCGAACAG
GCAGTGCCGGCGGCGCCTGAGGAGCGGAGGTTGTAGCGATGCTGGGAACGGTTGCCAATTTCTGGGGCGC
CGGCGAGGGGAATGCGACCGAGGGTGACGGTGTTTCGTCTGACACCTCTTCGGCCTCGGAAGCTTCGTCT
AGGCTGTCCCAGTCTTCCATCATCTCCTCCTCCTCGTCCAAAACCTCCTCTGCCTGACTGTCCCAGTATT
CCTCCTCGTCCGTGGGTGGCGGCGGCGGCAGCTGCAGCTTCTTTTTGGGTGCCATCCTGGGAAGCAAGGG
CCCGCGGCTGCTGATAGGGCTGCGGCGGCGGGGGGATTGGGTTGAGCTCCTCGCCGGACTGGGGGTCCAG
GTAAACCCCCCGTCCCTTTCGTAGCAGAAACTCTTGGCGGGCTTTGTTGATGGCTTGCAATTGGCCAAGG
ATGTGGCCCTGGGTAATGACGCAGGCGGTAAGCTCCGCATTTGGCGGGCGGGATTGGTCTTCGTAGAACC
TAATCTCGTGGGCGTGGTAGTCCTCAGGGAGAAGGAAATGGCCAGTCGGGAAGAGGAGCAGCGCGAAACC
ACCCCCGAGCGCGGACGCGGTGCGGCGCGACGTCCACCAACCATGGAGGACGTGTCGTCCCCGTCGCCGT
CGCCGCCGCCTCCCCGCGCGCCCCCAAAAAAGAGACTGCGGAGACGCCTGGAGTCCGAGGACGAGGAAGA
CAGTTCCCAGGACGCTCTGGTGCCTAGGACACCATCTCCAAGACCCTCCACTTCCACCGCCGACCTGGCC
ATTGCCAGCAAAAAAAAGAAGAAGAGGCCCTCCCCTAAACCTGAACGACCACCCAGCCCAGAAGTGATCG
TGGACTCAGAGGAAGAGCGCGAGGACGTCGCTCTGCAGATGGTGGGATTCAGCAATCCACCTGTGCTCAT
CAAGCACGGCAAAGGGGGAAAACGGACCGTGCGCAGGCTGAACGAGGATGATCCTGTGGCAAGGGGCATG
AGGACACAGGAGGAGAAGGAAGAATCCTCCGAGGCCGAGAGCGAGAGCACAGTGATTAATCCACTGTCCC
TGCCAATTGTGAGCGCTTGGGAGAAGGGAATGGAGGCCGCCCGGGCCCTGATGGACAAGTACCACGTGGA
CAACGACCTGAAGGCTAATTTCAAACTGCTGCCTGACCAGGTGGAGGCCCTGGCTGCCGTGTGCAAGACA
TGGCTGAATGAGGAGCATAGAGGGCTGCAGCTGACCTTTACATCAAACAAGACCTTTGTGACCATGATGG
GCAGGTTTCTGCAGGCCTACCTGCAATCTTTCGCCGAAGTGACTTACAAGCACCACGAGCCCACCGGCTG
CGCCCTGTGGCTGCACAGATGCGCCGAGATTGAGGGCGAGCTGAAATGCCTGCACGGCTCTATCATGATT
AACAAGGAGCACGTGATCGAGATGGATGTGACTTCCGAAAACGGCCAGCGCGCCCTGAAGGAGCAGTCCA
GCAAGGCCAAGATCGTGAAGAACAGGTGGGGCAGGAACGTGGTGCAGATTTCTAACACAGACGCCAGATG
TTGCGTGCATGACGCCGCCTGCCCTGCCAATCAGTTTAGCGGCAAGAGCTGCGGAATGTTCTTCAGCGAG
GGAGCCAAGGCGCAAGTGGCCTTCAAGCAGATCAAGGCCTTCATGCAAGCCCTGTATCCAAATGCCCAGA
CCGGCCACGGCCACCTCCTGATGCCCCTGCGCTGCGAATGTAACTCCAAGCCCGGCCACGCCCCTTTCCT
GGGCAGGCAGCTGCCAAAACTGACCCCTTTTGCCCTGAGCAACGCCGAAGATCTGGATGCCGATCTGATC
AGCGACAAGTCCGTGCTGGCCTCCGTTCACCACCCCGCCCTGATCGTGTTCCAGTGCTGCAATCCCGTGT
ACAGGAATAGCAGAGCTCAGGGTGGAGGCCCCAACTGCGACTTCAAGATCTCCGCCCCAGATCTGCTGAA
CGCTCTCGTGATGGTGCGGAGCCTGTGGTCTGAGAACTTCACAGAGCTGCCCCGCATGGTGGTGCCCGAG
TTCAAGTGGAGCACTAAGCATCAGTACCGGAATGTGTCTCTGCCCGTGGCCCACTCTGACGCCAGACAGA
ATCCTTTTGACTTCTGAACGGCGCAGACGGCAAGGGTGGGGGGTAAATAATCACCCGAGAGTGTACAAAT
AAAAACATTTGCCTTTATTGAAAGTGTCTCCTAGTACATTATTTTTACATGTTTTTCAAGTGACAAAAAG
AAGTGGCGCTCCTAATCTGCGCACTGTGGCTGCGGAAGTAGGGCGAGTGGCGCTCCAGGAAGCTGTAGAG
CTGTTCCTGGTTGCGACGCAGGGTGGGCTGTACCTGGGGACTGTTAAGCATGGAGTTGGGTACCGGATCC
AT
[123 nt withheld, positions 13513-13635]
C
[91 nt withheld, positions 13637-13727]
A
[49 nt withheld, positions 13729-13777]
CCTTTGACGTTGGAGTCCACGTTCTTT
[37 nt withheld, positions 13805-13841]
ACCCTATCTCGGTCTATTCTTTTGATTTATAAGGGATTTTGCCGATTTCGGCCTATTGGTTAAAAAATGA
GCTGATTTAACAAAAATTTAACGCGAATTTTAACAAAATATTAACGCTTACAATTTAGGTGGCACTTTTC
GGGGAAATGTGCGCGGAACCCCTATTTGTTTATTTTTCTAAATACATTCAAATATGTATCCGCTCATGAG
ACAATAACCCTGATAAATGCTTCAATAATATTGAAAAAGGAAGAGTATGATTGAACAAGATGGATTGCAC
GCAGGTTCTCCGGCCGCTTGGGTGGAGAGGCTATTCGGCTATGACTGGGCACAACAGACAATCGGCTGCT
CTGATGCCGCCGTGTTCCGGCTGTCAGCGCAGGGGCGCCCGGTTCTTTTTGTCAAGACCGACCTGTCCGG
TGCCCTGAATGAACTGCAAGACGAGGCAGCGCGGCTATCGTGGCTGGCCACGACGGGCGTTCCTTGCGCA
GCTGTACTCGACGTTGTCACTGAAGCGGGAAGGGACTGGCTGCTATTGGGCGAAGTGCCGGGGCAGGATC
TCCTGTCATCTCACCTTGCTCCTGCCGAGAAAGTATCCATCATGGCTGATGCAATGCGGCGGCTGCATAC
GCTTGATCCGGCTACCTGCCCATTCGACCACCAAGCGAAACATCGCATCGAGAGAGCACGTACTCGGATG
GAAGCCGGTCTTGTCGATCAGGATGATCTGGACGAAGAGCATCAGGGGCTCGCGCCAGCCGAACTGTTCG
CCAGGCTCAAGGCGAGCATGCCCGACGGCGAGGATCTCGTCGTGACCCATGGCGATGCCTGCTTGCCGAA
TATCATGGTGGAAAATGGCCGCTTTTCTGGATTCATCGACTGTGGCCGGCTGGGTGTGGCGGACCGCTAT
CAGGACATAGCGTTGGCTACCCGTGATATTGCTGAAGAGCTTGGCGGCGAATGGGCTGACCGCTTCCTCG
TGCTTTACGGTATCGCCGCTCCCGATTCGCAGCGCATCGCCTTCTATCGCCTTCTTGACGAGTTCTTCTG
ACTGTCAGACCAAGTTTACTCATATATACTTTAGATTGATTTAAAACTTCATTTTTAATTTAAAAGGATC
TAGGTGAAGATCCTTTTTGATAATCTCATGACCAAAATCCCTTAACGTGAGTTTTCGTTCCACTGAGCGT
CAGACCCCGTAGAAAAGATCAAAGGATCTTCTTGAGATCCTTTTTTTCTGCGCGTAATCTGCTGCTTGCA
AACAAAAAAACCACCGCTACCAGCGGTGGTTTGTTTGCCGGATCAAGAGCTACCAACTCTTTTTCCGAAG
GTAACTGGCTTCAGCAGAGCGCAGATACCAAATACTGTTCTTCTAGTGTAGCCGTAGTTAGGCCACCACT
TCAAGAACTCTGTAGCACCGCCTACATACCTCGCTCTGCTAATCCTGTTACCAGTGGCTGCTGCCAGTGG
CGATAAGTCGTGTCTTACCGGGTTGGACTCAAGACGATAGTTACCGGATAAGGCGCAGCGGTCGGGCTGA
ACGGGGGGTTCGTGCACACAGCCCAGCTTGGAGCGAACGACCTACACCGAACTGAGATACCTACAGCGTG
AGCTATGAGAAAGCGCCACGCTTCCCGAAGGGAGAAAGGCGGACAGGTATCCGGTAAGCGGCAGGGTCGG
AACAGGAGAGCGCACGAGGGAGCTTCCAGGGGGAAACGCCTGGTATCTTTATAGTCCTGTCGGGTTTCGC
CACCTCTGACTTGAGCGTCGATTTTTGTGATGCTCGTCAGGGGGGCGGAGCCTATGGAAAAACGCCAGCA
ACGCGGCCTTTTTACGGTTCCTGGCCTTTTGCTGGCCTTTTGCTCACATGTTCTTTCCTGCGTTATCCCC
TGATTCTGTGGATAACCGTATTACCGCCTTTGAGTGAGCTGATCATATGGTTTAAACGTTGGCAG
Features (pLannotate 1.2.2; 29 found; start..end, strand, type, name):
      1..28      +  repeat_region  AAV2 ITR (fragment): inverted terminal repeat of adeno-associated virus serotype 2 inverted
     28..119     -  repeat_region  AAV2 ITR (fragment): inverted terminal repeat of adeno-associated virus serotype 2 inverted
    209..512     +  enhancer       CMV enhancer: human cytomegalovirus immediate early enhancer
    513..711     +  promoter       CMV promoter: human cytomegalovirus (CMV) immediate early promoter
    717..813     +  intron         SV40 intron: modified SV40 intron with splice donor and acceptor sites
    824..1543    +  CDS            EGFP: the original enhanced GFP (Yang et al., 1996) mammalian codon-optimized
   1550..1568    +  misc_feature   MCS (fragment): pBluescript multiple cloning site
   1568..2156    +  misc_feature   WPRE: woodchuck hepatitis virus posttranscriptional regulatory element
   2188..2664    +  polyA_signal   hGH poly(A) signal: human growth hormone polyadenylation signal
   2673..2807    +  repeat_region  AAV2 ITR: inverted terminal repeat of adeno-associated virus serotype 2 inverted
   2807..2977    -  CDS            PTP (fragment): TERM_ADE02 - Experimental evidence at protein level: Swiss-Prot protein existence level 1. Protein covalently bound to the viral DNA that acts as a primer for viral genomic replication by DNA strand displacement. Assembles on the viral origin of replication in an initiation complex with viral polymerase, DBP, host NFIA and host POU2F1/OCT1. During initiation, the polymerase covalently couples the first dCTP with Ser- 580 of pTP. The terminal protein stimulates the template activity over 20 fold compared to protein-free templates. Neo-synthesized viral genomes are linked to two preterminal prot
   3008..3164    +  ncRNA          VA: Accession: RF00102 - VA RNA
   3145..3507    -  CDS            Y121_ADE02: Protein predicted: Swiss-Prot protein existence level 4. From Human adenovirus C serotype 2 (HAdV-2) (Human adenovirus 2).
   3906..6113    -  CDS            VP1: CAPSD_AAV2S - Experimental evidence at protein level: Swiss-Prot protein existence level 1. Capsid protein self-assembles to form an icosahedral capsid with a T=1 symmetry, about 22 nm in diameter, and consisting of 60 copies of three size variants of the capsid protein VP1, VP2 and VP3 which differ in their N-terminus. The capsid encapsulates the genomic ssDNA. Binds to host cell heparan sulfate and uses host ITGA5-ITGB1 as coreceptor on the cell surface to provide virion attachment to target cell. This attachment induces virion internalization predominantly through clathrin-dependent endocyt
   6133..7995    -  CDS            Rep78: REP78_AAV2S - Experimental evidence at protein level: Swiss-Prot protein existence level 1. Plays an essential role in the initiation of viral DNA synthesis. Binds specifically to an inverted terminal repeat element (ITR) on the 3' and 5' ends of the viral DNA, where it cleaves a site specifically to generate a priming site for initiation of the synthesis of a complementary strand. Plays also a role as transcriptional regulator, DNA helicase and as key factors in site-specific integration of the viral genome. Regulates host PKA activity by interacting with host PRKX as a mechanism of interferi
   8141..8272    +  CDS            SPIKE_ADE02 (fragment): Experimental evidence at protein level: Swiss-Prot protein existence level 1. Forms spikes that protrude from each vertex of the icosahedral capsid. Interacts with host coxsackievirus and adenovirus receptor CXADR located at the cell tight junctions to provide virion initial attachment to target cell. The fiber protein binds to CXADR with a higher affinity than CXADR binds to itself, thereby blocking the cell-cell adhesion function of CXADR dimers and leading to local disruption of the tight junction. Fiber protein present on neo- synthesized particles may thus disrupt the junctional integrity
   8414..8491    -  CDS            E417_ADE03: Protein predicted: Swiss-Prot protein existence level 4. From Human adenovirus B serotype 3 (HAdV-3) (Human adenovirus 3).
   8693..9574    -  CDS            E434_ADE02: Experimental evidence at protein level: Swiss-Prot protein existence level 1. Plays a major role to prevent cellular inhibition of viral genome replication by nuclear bodies. Assembles an SCF-like E3 ubiquitin ligase complex based on the cellular proteins ELOB, ELOC, CUL5 and RBX1, in cooperation with viral E1B-55K. This viral RING-type ligase ubiquitinates cellular substrates prior to proteasomal degradation: p53/TP53, LIG4, MRE11-RAD50-NBS1 (MRN) complex, ITGA3, DAXX and BLM. From Human adenovirus C serotype 2 (HAdV-2) (Human adenovirus 2).
   9690..9755    -  CDS            E4RF1_ADE02 (fragment): Experimental evidence at protein level: Swiss-Prot protein existence level 1. May modulate tight-junctions functions of infected cells through interactions with PDZ proteins. E4 ORF1 has ben show for Adenovirus 9 to interact with protein involved in tight junction regulation. May play a role in mTOR activation by activating PI3- kinase, thus overriding cellular checkpoint for translation. From Human adenovirus C serotype 2 (HAdV-2) (Human adenovirus 2).
  10057..10419   -  CDS            L4 (fragment): CAP8_ADE02 - Experimental evidence at protein level: Swiss-Prot protein existence level 1. [Hexon-linking protein-C]: Structural component of the virion that acts as a cement protein on the capsid interior and which glue the peripentonal hexons and group-of-nine hexons together. From Human adenovirus C serotype 2 (HAdV-2) (Human adenovirus 2).
  10510..10815   -  CDS            SF33K_ADE05 (fragment): Experimental evidence at protein level: Swiss-Prot protein existence level 1. Probably functions as the small terminase that is part of the molecular motor that translocates genomic DNA in empty capsid during DNA packaging. This motor is located at a unique vertex and comprises at least the IVa2 ATPase, the small terminase 33K and probably a portal. Forms a ring-like structure of about 17 nm in which genomic DNA is translocated into the capsid. Stimulates IVa2 ATPase activity in the presence of the viral genome. Once the DNA is packaged, the terminase detaches: the 33K protein is present in th
  10811..11395   -  CDS            PKG2_ADE02: Experimental evidence at protein level: Swiss-Prot protein existence level 1. Component of the packaging machinery which encapsidates the viral DNA into preformed capsids and transcriptional activator of the viral major late promoter (MLP). Binds, along with packaging proteins 1 and 3, to the specific packaging sequence on the left end of viral genomic DNA and plays an active role in packaging of the viral genome into preformed capsids. Specifically binds to the 5'-TTTG-3' nucleotides of the repeats making up the packaging sequence. Forms a transcription factor called DEF-A through cooperative
  11439..11642   -  CDS            L4 (fragment): SHUT_ADECC - Protein inferred from homology: Swiss-Prot protein existence level 3. Protein that inhibits host translation while promoting late viral translation by ribosome shunting. Blocks host cap-dependent translation by binding to eIF4G, displacing MKNK1 from cap initiation complexes and preventing EIF4E phosphorylation. Binds to the tripartite leader sequence of viral late mRNAs and recruits host eIF4G, PABPC1/poly-A binding protein and 40S ribosomes subunits on viral mRNAs, allowing ribosome shunting and efficient translation of late viral mRNAs even though conventional translation via r
  11658..13244   +  CDS            DBP: DNB2_ADE02 - Experimental evidence at protein level: Swiss-Prot protein existence level 1. Plays a role in the elongation phase of viral strand displacement replication by unwinding the template in an ATP- independent fashion, employing its capacity to form multimers. Also enhances the rate of initiation. Released from template upon second strand synthesis. Assembles in complex with viral pTP, viral pol, host NFIA and host POU2F1/OCT1 on viral origin of replication. Covers the whole ssDNA genome during synthesis. The complementary strand synthesis induces its release from DNA template. May inh
  13348..13503   -  CDS            L3 (fragment): PRO_ADE02 - Experimental evidence at protein level: Swiss-Prot protein existence level 1. Cleaves viral precursor proteins (pTP, pIIIa, pVI, pVII, pVIII, and pX) inside newly assembled particles giving rise to mature virions. Protease complexed to its cofactor slides along the viral DNA to specifically locate and cleave the viral precursors. Mature virions have a weakened organization compared to the unmature virions, thereby facilitating subsequent uncoating. Without maturation, the particle lacks infectivity and is unable to uncoat. Late in adenovirus infection, in the cytoplasm, may partici
  13513..13967   +  rep_origin     f1 ori (sequence partly withheld): f1 bacteriophage origin of replication; arrow indicates direction of (+) strand synthesis
  13993..14097   +  promoter       AmpR promoter: bla
  14098..14892   +  CDS            NeoR/KanR: aminoglycoside phosphotransferase from Tn5; aph(3')-II (or nptII); confers resistance to neomycin, kanamycin, and G418 (Geneticin®)
  15063..15651   +  rep_origin     ori: high-copy-number ColE1/pMB1/pBR322/pUC origin of replication
