[The description below was written by a language model from this plasmid's Addgene catalogue record and pLannotate feature annotations shown in this document.]
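Description:
pAAVone-AAV9-CMV-eGFP is an all-in-one AAV production plasmid of about 15.8 kb, built on the pAAVone backbone. It combines on a single molecule the three components that are conventionally supplied on separate plasmids for triple transfection: the ITR-flanked vector genome, the AAV rep/cap genes, and the adenoviral helper functions. It is propagated in bacteria from a high-copy ColE1/pUC-type origin. Selection is with kanamycin through a Tn5 aminoglycoside phosphotransferase (NeoR/KanR) gene driven by the bla promoter, and an f1 phage origin is also present.

The packaged genome lies between AAV2 inverted terminal repeats, one of which is annotated only as fragments. It consists of the CMV immediate-early enhancer and promoter, a modified SV40 intron, the EGFP coding sequence, a WPRE to boost transcript stability and expression, and a human growth hormone polyadenylation signal. Outside the ITRs, on the opposite strand, are a Rep78 open reading frame and a VP1 capsid open reading frame. The annotation tool matched the capsid gene to AAV2 by homology, but the catalogue entry states that the plasmid packages an AAV9 serotype.

The remaining sequence comes from adenovirus. It includes the VA RNA, the E2A DNA-binding protein and the E4 region (including E4 34K/ORF6), together with fragments of neighbouring late-region and other adenoviral genes that are carried along with these segments. These elements provide the helper activities needed for AAV replication and packaging. The record does not name the producer cell line. According to the record, the plasmid is used to make AAV9-CMV-eGFP reporter vector with the single-plasmid AAVone system, which is described as cost-effective and as reducing DNA impurities.
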