Addgene plasmid #230928: pAAVone-AAV9-CMV-eGFP
Purpose: pAAVone plasmid is used to package AAV-CMV-eGFP with an AAV9 serotype, utilizing the AAVone single-plasmid AAV production system.
Depositing lab: Qizhao Wang. Depositing organization: AAVnerGene Inc. Publication: AAVone: A cost-effective, single-plasmid solution for efficient AAV production with reduced DNA impurities. Yang R, Tran NT, Chen T, Cui M, Wang Y, Sharma T, Liu Y, Zhang J, Yuan X, Zhang D, Chen C, Shi Z, Wang L, Dai Y, Zaidi H, Liang J, Chen M, Jaijyan D, Hu H, Wang B, Xu C, Hu W, Gao G, Yu D, Tai PWL, Wang Q. Mol Ther Nucleic Acids. 2025 May 14;36(2):102563. doi: 10.1016/j.omtn.2025.102563. eCollection 2025 Jun 10. PubMed 40503174.
Backbone
  Vector backbone: pAAVone
  Vector type: AAV
Growth in bacteria
  Bacterial resistance: Kanamycin, 50 μg/mL
  Growth temperature: 37°C
  Growth strain: NEB Stable
  Copy number: High Copy
Gene/Insert
  Gene/Insert name: eGFP
  Species: Synthetic
  Promoter: CMV
  Cloning method: Gibson Cloning
Terms and licenses: Academic/Nonprofit Terms; Industry Terms: Not Available to Industry
Depositor comments: pAAVone is an AAVnerGene trademark, BAS-98490850 US patent: US-20240229067-A9; international patent: WO2023220502 . Please visit https://doi.org/10.1101/2025.01.07.631712 for bioRxiv preprint.
How to cite: pAAVone-AAV9-CMV-eGFP was a gift from Qizhao Wang (Addgene plasmid # 230928 ; http://n2t.net/addgene:230928 ; RRID:Addgene_230928)
